>Addgene plasmid #118714 | Desmoplakin II-YPet(short) | addgene full sequence | sequence record 230454 | Addgene NGS Result
TTTGAAAGACCCCACCCGTAGGTGGCAAGCTAGCTTAAGTAACGCCACTTTGCAAGGCATGGAAAAATAC
ATAACTGAGAATAGAAAAGTTCAGATCAAGGTCAGGAACAAAGAAACAGCTGAATACCAAACAGGATATC
TGTGGTAAGCGGTTCCTGCCCCGGCTCAGGGCCAAGAACAGATGAGACAGCTGAGTGATGGGCCAAACAG
GATATCTGTGGTAAGCAGTTCCTGCCCCGGCTCGGGGCCAAGAACAGATGGTCCCCAGATGCGGTCCAGC
CCTCAGCAGTTTCTAGTGAATCATCAGATGTTTCCAGGGTGCCCCAAGGACCTGAAAATGACCCTGTACC
TTATTTGAACTAACCAATCAGTTCGCTTCTCGCTTCTGTTCGCGCGCTTCCGCTCTCCGAGCTCAATAAA
AGAGCCCACAACCCCTCACTCGGCGCGCCAGTCTTCCGATAGACTGCGTCGCCCGGGTACCCGTATTCCC
AATAAAGCCTCTTGCTGTTTGCATCCGAATCGTGGTCTCGCTGTTCCTTGGGAGGGTCTCCTCTGAGTGA
TTGACTACCCACGACGGGGGTCTTTCATTTGGGGGCTCGTCCGGGATTTGGAGACCCCTGCCCAGGGACC
ACCGACCCACCACCGGGAGGTAAGCTGGCCAGCAACTTATCTGTGTCTGTCCGATTGTCTAGTGTCTATG
TTTGATGTTATGCGCCTGCGTCTGTACTAGTTAGCTAACTAGCTCTGTATCTGGCGGACCCGTGGTGGAA
CTGACGAGTTCTGAACACCCGGCCGCAACCCTGGGAGACGTCCCAGGGACTTTGGGGGCCGTTTTTGTGG
CCCGACCTGAGGAAGGGAGTCGATGTGGAATCCGACCCCGTCAGGATATGTGGTTCTGGTAGGAGACGAG
AACCTAAAACAGTTCCCGCCTCCGTCTGAATTTTTGCTTTCGGTTTGGAACCGAAGCCGCGCGTCTTGTC
TGCTGCAGCGCTGCAGCATCGTTCTGTGTTGTCTCTGTCTGACTGTGTTTCTGTATTTGTCTGAAAATTA
GGGCCAGACTGTTACCACTCCCTTAAGTTTGACCTTAGGTCACTGGAAAGATGTCGAGCGGATCGCTCAC
AACCAGTCGGTAGATGTCAAGAAGAGACGTTGGGTTACCTTCTGCTCTGCAGAATGGCCAACCTTTAACG
TCGGATGGCCGCGAGACGGCACCTTTAACCGAGACCTCATCACCCAGGTTAAGATCAAGGTCTTTTCACC
TGGCCCGCATGGACACCCAGACCAGGTCCCCTACATCGTGACCTGGGAAGCCTTGGCTTTTGACCCCCCT
CCCTGGGTCAAGCCCTTTGTACACCCTAAGCCTCCGCCTCCTCTTCCTCCATCCGCCCCGTCTCTCCCCC
TTGAACCTCCTCGTTCGACCCCGCCTCGATCCTCCCTTTATCCAGCCCTCACTCCTTCTCTAGGCGCCGG
AATGATCCCCCGGGCTGCAGGTCGGCCGCCACGACCGGTGCCGCCACCATCCCCTGACCCACGCCCCTGA
CCCCTCACAAGGAGACGACCTTCCATGACCGAGTACAAGCCCACGGTGCGCCTCGCCACCCGCGACGACG
TCCCCCGGGCCGTACGCACCCTCGCCGCCGCGTTCGCCGACTACCCCGCCACGCGCCACACCGTCGACCC
GGACCGCCACATCGAGCGGGTCACCGAGCTGCAAGAACTCTTCCTCACGCGCGTCGGGCTCGACATCGGC
AAGGTGTGGGTCGCGGACGACGGCGCCGCGGTGGCGGTCTGGACCACGCCGGAGAGCGTCGAAGCGGGGG
CGGTGTTCGCCGAGATCGGCCCGCGCATGGCCGAGTTGAGCGGTTCCCGGCTGGCCGCGCAGCAACAGAT
GGAAGGCCTCCTGGCGCCGCACCGGCCCAAGGAGCCCGCGTGGTTCCTGGCCACCGTCGGCGTCTCGCCC
GACCACCAGGGCAAGGGTCTGGGCAGCGCCGTCGTGCTCCCCGGAGTGGAGGCGGCCGAGCGCGCCGGGG
TGCCCGCCTTCCTGGAGACCTCCGCGCCCCGCAACCTCCCCTTCTACGAGCGGCTCGGCTTCACCGTCAC
CGCCGACGTCGAGGTGCCCGAAGGACCGCGCACCTGGTGCATGACCCGCAAGCCCGGTGCCTGACGCCCG
CCCCACGACCCGCAGCGCCCGACCGAAAGGAGCGCACGACCCCATGGCTCCGACCGAAGCCACCCGGGGC
GGCCCCGCCGACCCCGCACCCGCCCCCGAGGCCCACCGACTCTAGTAATAGTAATCAATTACGGGGTCAT
TAGTTCATAGCCCATATATGGAGTTCCGCGTTACATAACTTACGGTAAATGGCCCGCCTGGCTGACCGCC
CAACGACCCCCGCCCATTGACGTCAATAATGACGTATGTTCCCATAGTAACGCCAATAGGGACTTTCCAT
TGACGTCAATGGGTGGAGTATTTACGGTAAACTGCCCACTTGGCAGTACATCAAGTGTATCATATGCCAA
GTACGCCCCCTATTGACGTCAATGACGGTAAATGGCCCGCCTGGCATTATGCCCAGTACATGACCTTATG
GGACTTTCCTACTTGGCAGTACATCTACGTATTAGTCATCGCTATTACCATGGTGATGCGGTTTTGGCAG
TACATCAATGGGCGTGGATAGCGGTTTGACTCACGGGGATTTCCAAGTCTCCACCCCATTGACGTCAATG
GGAGTTTGTTTTGGCACCAAAATCAACGGGACTTTCCAAAATGTCGTAACAACTCCGCCCCATTGACGCA
AATGGGCGGTAGGCGTGTACGGTGGGAGGTCTATATAAGCAGAGCTGGTTTAGTGAACCGTCAGATCCGC
TAGCGCTACCGGACTCAGATCTGGGCCCATAAAGCTTATACGAATTCACCATGAGCTGCAACGGAGGCTC
CCACCCGCGGATCAACACTCTGGGCCGCATGATCCGCGCCGAGTCTGGCCCGGACCTGCGCTACGAGGTG
ACCAGCGGCGGCGGGGGCACCAGCAGGATGTACTATTCTCGGCGCGGCGTGATCACCGACCAGAACTCGG
ACGGCTACTGTCAAACCGGCACGATGTCCAGGCACCAGAACCAGAACACCATCCAGGAGCTGCTGCAGAA
CTGCTCCGACTGCTTGATGCGAGCAGAGCTCATCGTGCAGCCTGAATTGAAGTATGGAGATGGAATACAA
CTGACTCGGAGTCGAGAATTGGATGAGTGTTTTGCCCAGGCCAATGACCAAATGGAAATCCTCGACAGCT
TGATCAGAGAGATGCGGCAGATGGGCCAGCCCTGTGATGCTTACCAGAAAAGGCTTCTTCAGCTCCAAGA
GCAAATGCGAGCCCTTTATAAAGCCATCAGTGTCCCACGAGTCCGCAGGGCCAGCTCCAAGGGTGGTGGA
GGCTACACTTGTCAGAGTGGCTCTGGCTGGGATGAGTTCACCAAACATGTCACCAGTGAATGTTTGGGGT
GGATGAGGCAGCAAAGGGCGGAGATGGACATGGTGGCCTGGGGTGTGGACCTGGCCTCAGTGGAGCAGCA
CATTAACAGCCACCGGGGCATCCACAACTCCATCGGCGACTATCGCTGGCAGCTGGACAAAATCAAAGCC
GACCTGCGCGAGAAATCTGCGATCTACCAGTTGGAGGAGGAGTATGAAAACCTGCTGAAAGCGTCCTTTG
AGAGGATGGATCACCTGCGACAGCTGCAGAACATCATTCAGGCCACGTCCAGGGAGATCATGTGGATCAA
TGACTGCGAGGAGGAGGAGCTGCTGTACGACTGGAGCGACAAGAACACCAACATCGCTCAGAAACAGGAG
GCCTTCTCCATACGCATGAGTCAACTGGAAGTTAAAGAAAAAGAGCTCAATAAGCTGAAACAAGAAAGTG
ACCAACTTGTCCTCAATCAGCATCCAGCTTCAGACAAAATTGAGGCCTATATGGACACTCTGCAGACGCA
GTGGAGTTGGATTCTTCAGATCACCAAGTGCATTGATGTTCATCTGAAAGAAAATGCTGCCTACTTTCAG
TTTTTTGAAGAGGCGCAGTCTACTGAAGCATACCTGAAGGGGCTCCAGGACTCCATCAGGAAGAAGTACC
CCTGCGACAAGAACATGCCCCTGCAGCACCTGCTGGAACAGATCAAGGAGCTGGAGAAAGAACGAGAGAA
AATCCTTGAATACAAGCGTCAGGTGCAGAACTTGGTAAACAAGTCTAAGAAGATTGTACAGCTGAAGCCT
CGTAACCCAGACTACAGAAGCAATAAACCCATTATTCTCAGAGCTCTCTGTGACTACAAACAAGATCAGA
AAATCGTGCATAAGGGGGATGAGTGTATCCTGAAGGACAACAACGAGCGCAGCAAGTGGTACGTGACGGG
CCCGGGAGGCGTTGACATGCTTGTTCCCTCTGTGGGGCTGATCATCCCTCCTCCGAACCCACTGGCCGTG
GACCTCTCTTGCAAGATTGAGCAGTACTACGAAGCCATCTTGGCTCTGTGGAACCAGCTCTACATCAACA
TGAAGAGCCTGGTGTCCTGGCACTACTGCATGATTGACATAGAGAAGATCAGGGCCATGACAATCGCCAA
GCTGAAAACAATGCGGCAGGAAGATTACATGAAGACGATAGCCGACCTTGAGTTACATTACCAAGAGTTC
ATCAGAAATAGCCAAGGCTCAGAGATGTTTGGAGATGATGACAAGCGGAAAATACAGTCTCAGTTCACCG
ATGCCCAGAAGCATTACCAGACCCTGGTCATTCAGCTCCCTGGCTATCCCCAGCACCAGACAGTGACCAC
AACTGAAATCACTCATCATGGAACCTGCCAAGATGTCAACCATAATAAAGTAATTGAAACCAACAGAGAA
AATGACAAGCAAGAAACATGGATGCTGATGGAGCTGCAGAAGATTCGCAGGCAGATAGAGCACTGCGAGG
GCAGGATGACTCTCAAAAACCTCCCTCTAGCAGACCAGGGGTCTTCTCACCACATCACAGTGAAAATTAA
CGAGCTTAAGAGTGTGCAGAATGATTCACAAGCAATTGCTGAGGTTCTCAACCAGCTTAAAGATATGCTT
GCCAACTTCAGAGGTTCTGAAAAGTACTGCTATTTACAGAATGAAGTATTTGGACTATTTCAGAAACTGG
AAAATATCAATGGTGTTACAGATGGCTACTTAAATAGCTTATGCACAGTAAGGGCACTGCTCCAGGCTAT
TCTCCAAACAGAAGACATGTTAAAGGTTTATGAAGCCAGGCTCACTGAGGAGGAAACTGTCTGCCTGGAC
CTGGATAAAGTGGAAGCTTACCGCTGTGGACTGAAGAAAATAAAAAATGACTTGAACTTGAAGAAGTCGT
TGTTGGCCACTATGAAGACAGAACTACAGAAAGCCCAGCAGATCCACTCTCAGACTTCACAGCAGTATCC
ACTTTATGATCTGGACTTGGGCAAGTTCGGTGAAAAAGTCACACAGCTGACAGACCGCTGGCAAAGGATA
GATAAACAGATCGACTTTAGATTATGGGACCTGGAGAAACAAATCAAGCAATTGAGGAATTATCGTGATA
ACTATCAGGCTTTCTGCAAGTGGCTCTATGATGCTAAACGCCGCCAGGATTCCTTAGAATCCATGAAATT
TGGAGATTCCAACACAGTCATGCGGTTTTTGAATGAGCAGAAGAACTTGCACAGTGAAATATCTGGCAAA
CGAGACAAATCAGAGGAAGTACAAAAAATTGCTGAACTTTGCGCCAATTCAATTAAGGATTATGAGCTCC
AGCTGGCCTCATACACCTCAGGACTGGAAACTCTGCTGAACATACCTATCAAGAGGACCATGATTCAGTC
CCCTTCTGGGGTGATTCTGCAAGAGGCTGCAGATGTTCATGCTCGGTACATTGAACTACTTACAAGATCT
GGAGACTATTACAGGTTCTTAAGTGAGATGCTGAAGAGTTTGGAAGATCTGAAGCTGAAAAATACCAAGA
TCGAAGTTTTGGAAGAGGAGCTCAGACTGGCCCGAGATGCCAACTCGGAAAACTGTAATAAGAACAAATT
CCTGGATCAGAACCTGCAGAAATACCAGGCAGAGTGTTCCCAGTTCAAAGCGAAGCTTGCGAGCCTGGAG
GAGCTGAAGAGACAGGCTGAGCTGGATGGGAAGTCGGCTAAGCAAAATCTAGACAAGTGCTACGGCCAAA
TAAAAGAACTCAATGAGAAGATCACCCGACTGACTTATGAGATTGAAGATGAAAAGAGAAGAAGAAAATC
TGTGGAAGACAGATTTGACCAACAGAAGAATGACTATGACCAACTGCAGAAAGCAAGGCAATGTGAAAAG
GAGAACCTTGGTTGGCAGAAATTAGAGTCTGAGAAAGCCATCAAGGAGAAGGAGTACGAGATTGAAAGGT
TGAGGGTTCTACTGCAGGAAGAAGGCACCCGGAAGAGAGAATATGAAAATGAGCTGGCAAAGGCATCTAA
TAGGATTCAGGAATCAAAGAATCAGTGTACTCAGGTGGTACAGGAAAGAGAGAGCCTTCTGGTGAAAATC
AAAGTCCTGGAGCAAGACAAGGCAAGGCTGCAGAGGCTGGAGGATGAGCTGAATCGTGCAAAATCAACTC
TAGAGGCAGAAACCAGGGTGAAACAGCGCCTGGAGTGTGAGAAACAGCAAATTCAGAATGACCTGAATCA
GTGGAAGACTCAATATTCCCGCAAGGAGGAGGCTATTAGGAAGATAGAATCGGAAAGAGAAAAGAGTGAG
AGAGAGAAGAACAGTCTTAGGAGTGAGATCGAAAGACTCCAAGCAGAGATCAAGAGAATTGAAGAGAGGT
GCAGGCGTAAGCTGGAGGATTCTACCAGGGAGACACAGTCACAGTTAGAAACAGAACGCTCCCGATATCA
GAGGGAGATTGATAAACTCAGACAGCGCCCATATGGGTCCCATCGAGAGACCCAGACTGAGTGTGAGTGG
[738 nt withheld, positions 7001-7738]
AGAAGCATGTCCTTCCAAGGAATCAGACAACCTGTGACCGTCACTGAGCTAGTAGATTCTGGTATATTGA
GACCGTCCACTGTCAATGAACTGGAATCTGGTCAGATTTCTTATGACGAGGTTGGTGAGAGAATTAAGGA
CTTCCTCCAGGGTTCAAGCTGCATAGCAGGCATATACAATGAGACCACAAAACAGAAGCTTGGCATTTAT
GAGGCCATGAAAATTGGCTTAGTCCGACCTGGTACTGCTCTGGAGTTGCTGGAAGCCCAAGCAGCTACTG
GCTTTATAGTGGATCCTGTTAGCAACTTGAGGTTACCAGTGGAGGAAGCCTACAAGAGAGGTCTGGTGGG
CATTGAGTTCAAAGAGAAGCTCCTGTCTGCAGAACGAGCTGTCACTGGGTATAATGATCCTGAAACAGGA
AACATCATCTCTTTGTTCCAAGCCATGAATAAGGAACTCATCGAAAAGGGCCACGGTATTCGCTTATTAG
AAGCACAGATCGCAACCGGGGGGATCATTGACCCAAAGGAGAGCCATCGTTTACCAGTTGACATAGCATA
TAAGAGGGGCTATTTCAATGAGGAACTCAGTGAGATTCTCTCAGATCCAAGTGATGATACCAAAGGATTT
TTTGACCCCAACACTGAAGAAAATCTTACCTATCTGCAACTAAAAGAAAGATGCATTAAGGATGAGGAAA
CAGGGCTCTGTCTTCTGCCTCTGAAAGAAAAGAAGAAACAGGTGCAGACATCACAAAAGAATACCCTCAG
GAAGCGTAGAGTGGTCATAGTTGACCCAGAAACCAATAAAGAAATGTCTGTTCAGGAGGCCTACAAGAAG
GGCCTAATTGATTATGAAACCTTCAAAGAACTGTGTGAGCAGGAATGTGAATGGGAAGAAATAACCATCA
CGGGATCAGATGGCTCCACCAGGGTGGTCCTGGTAGATAGAAAGACAGGCAGTCAGTATGATATTCAAGA
TGCTATTGACAAGGGCCTTGTTGACAGGAAGTTCTTTGATCAGTACCGATCCGGCAGCCTCAGCCTCACT
CAATTTGCTGACATGATCTCCTTGAAAAATGGTGTCGGCACCAGCAGCAGCATGGGCAGTGGTGTCAGCG
ATGATGTTTTTAGCAGCTCCCGACATGAATCAGTAAGTAAGATTTCCACCATATCCAGCGTCAGGAATTT
AACCATAAGGAGCAGCTCTTTTTCAGACACCCTGGAAGAATCGAGCCCCATTGCAGCCATCTTTGACACA
GAAAACCTGGAGAAAATCTCCATTACAGAAGGTATAGAGCGGGGCATCGTTGACAGCATCACGGGTCAGA
GGCTTCTGGAGGCTCAGGCCTGCACAGGTGGCATCATCCACCCAACCACGGGCCAGAAGCTGTCACTTCA
GGACGCAGTCTCCCAGGGTGTGATTGACCAAGACATGGCCACCAGGCTGAAGCCTGCTCAGAAAGCCTTC
ATAGGCTTCGAGGGTGTGAAGGGAAAGAAGAAGATGTCAGCAGCAGAGGCAGTGAAAGAAAAATGGCTCC
CGTATGAGGCTGGCCAGCGCTTCCTGGAGTTCCAGTACCTCACGGGAGGTCTTGTTGACCCGGAAGTGCA
TGGGAGGATAAGCACCGAAGAAGCCATCCGGAAGGGGTTCATAGATGGCCGCGCCGCACAGAGGCTGCAA
GACACCAGCAGCTATGCCAAAATCCTGACCTGCCCCAAAACCAAATTAAAAATATCCTATAAGGATGCCA
TAAATCGCTCCATGGTAGAAGATATCACTGGGCTGCGCCTTCTGGAAGCCGCCTCCGTGTCGTCCAAGGG
CTTACCCAGCCCTTACAACATGTCTTCGGCTCCGGGGTCCCGCTCCGGCTCCCGCTCGGGATCTCGCTCC
GGATCTCGCTCCGGGTCCCGCAGTGGGTCCCGGAGAGGAAGCTTTGACGCCACAGGCAATTCTTCCTACT
CTTATTCCTACTCATTTAGCAGTAGTTCTATTGGGCACGGGGCGGCCGCAGGAGTGAGCAAAGGCGAAGA
GCTGTTCACCGGCGTGGTGCCCATCCTGGTGGAGCTGGACGGCGACGTGAACGGCCACAAGTTCAGCGTG
AGCGGCGAGGGCGAGGGCGACGCCACCTACGGCAAGCTGACCCTGAAGCTGCTGTGCACCACCGGCAAGC
TGCCCGTGCCCTGGCCCACCCTGGTGACCACCCTGGGCTACGGCGTGCAGTGCTTCGCCCGGTACCCCGA
CCACATGAAGCAGCACGACTTCTTCAAGAGCGCCATGCCCGAGGGCTACGTGCAGGAGCGGACCATCTTC
TTCAAGGACGACGGCAACTACAAGACCCGGGCCGAGGTGAAGTTCGAGGGCGACACCCTGGTGAACCGGA
TCGAGCTGAAGGGCATCGACTTCAAGGAGGACGGCAACATCCTGGGCCACAAGCTGGAGTACAACTACAA
CAGCCACAACGTGTACATCACCGCCGACAAGCAGAAGAACGGCATCAAGGCCAACTTCAAGATCCGGCAC
AACATCGAGGACGGCGGCGTGCAGCTGGCCGACCACTACCAGCAGAACACCCCCATCGGCGACGGCCCCG
TGCTGCTGCCCGACAACCACTACCTGAGCTACCAGAGCGCCCTGTTCAAGGACCCCAACGAGAAGCGGGA
CCACATGGTGCTGCTGGAGTTCCTGACCGCCGCCTAAATCGATAAAATAAAAGATTTTATTTAGTCTCCA
GAAAAAGGGGGGAATGAAAGACCCCACCTGTAGGTTTGGCAAGCTAGCTTAAGTAACGCCATTTTGCAAG
GCATGGAAAAATACATAACTGAGAATAGAGAAGTTCAGATCAAGGTCAGGAACAGATGGAACAGCTGAAT
ATGGGCCAAACAGGATATCTGTGGTAAGCAGTTCCTGCCCCGGCTCAGGGCCAAGAACAGATGGAACAGC
TGAATATGGGCCAAACAGGATATCTGTGGTAAGCAGTTCCTGCCCCGGCTCAGGGCCAAGAACAGATGGT
CCCCAGATGCGGTCCAGCCCTCAGCAGTTTCTAGAGAACCATCAGATGTTTCCAGGGTGCCCCAAGGACC
TGAAATGACCCTGTGCCTTATTTGAACTAACCAATCAGTTCGCTTCTCGCTTCTGTTCGCGCGCTTCTGC
TCCCCGAGCTCAATAAAAGAGCCCACAACCCCTCACTCGGGGCGCCAGTCCTCCGATTGACTGAGTCGCC
CGGGTACCCGTGTATCCAATAAACCCTCTTGCAGTTGCATCCGACTTGTGGTCTCGCTGTTCCTTGGGAG
GGTCTCCTCTGAGTGATTGACTACCCGTCAGCGGGGGTCTTTCATTTGGGGGCTCGTCCGGGATCGGGAG
ACCCCTGCCCAGGGACCACCGACCCACCACCGGGAGGTAAGCTGGCTGCCTCGCGCGTTTCGGTGATGAC
GGTGAAAACCTCTGACACATGCAGCTCCCGGAGACGGTCACAGCTTGTCTGTAAGCGGATGCCGGGAGCA
GACAAGCCCGTCAGGGCGCGTCAGCGGGTGTTGGCGGGTGTCGGGGCGCAGCCATGACCCAGTCACGTAG
CGATAGCGGAGTGTACTGATAACTTCGTATAATGTATGCTATACGAAGTTATTAGGTCTGAAGAGGAGTT
TACGTCCAGCCAAGCTAGGGCCGCGATCCGGAACCCTTAATATAACTTCGTATAATGTATGCTATACGAA
GTTATCAGTACTGGCTTAACTATGCGGCATCAGAGCAGATTGTACTGAGAGTGCACCATATGCGGTGTGA
AATACCGCACAGATGCGTAAGGAGAAAATACCGCATCAGGCGCTCTTCCGCTTCCTCGCTCACTGACTCG
CTGCGCTCGGTCGTTCGGCTGCGGCGAGCGGTATCAGCTCACTCAAAGGCGGTAATACGGTTATCCACAG
AATCAGGGGATAACGCAGGAAAGAACATGTGAGCAAAAGGCCAGCAAAAGGCCAGGAACCGTAAAAAGGC
CGCGTTGCTGGCGTTTTTCCATAGGCTCCGCCCCCCTGACGAGCATCACAAAAATCGACGCTCAAGTCAG
AGGTGGCGAAACCCGACAGGACTATAAAGATACCAGGCGTTTCCCCCTGGAAGCTCCCTCGTGCGCTCTC
CTGTTCCGACCCTGCCGCTTACCGGATACCTGTCCGCCTTTCTCCCTTCGGGAAGCGTGGCGCTTTCTCA
TAGCTCACGCTGTAGGTATCTCAGTTCGGTGTAGGTCGTTCGCTCCAAGCTGGGCTGTGTGCACGAACCC
CCCGTTCAGCCCGACCGCTGCGCCTTATCCGGTAACTATCGTCTTGAGTCCAACCCGGTAAGACACGACT
TATCGCCACTGGCAGCAGCCACTGGTAACAGGATTAGCAGAGCGAGGTATGTAGGCGGTGCTACAGAGTT
CTTGAAGTGGTGGCCTAACTACGGCTACACTAGAAGGACAGTATTTGGTATCTGCGCTCTGCTGAAGCCA
GTTACCTTCGGAAAAAGAGTTGGTAGCTCTTGATCCGGCAAACAAACCACCGCTGGTAGCGGTGGTTTTT
TTGTTTGCAAGCAGCAGATTACGCGCAGAAAAAAAGGATCTCAAGAAGATCCTTTGATCTTTTCTACGGG
GTCTGACGCTCAGTGGAACGAAAACTCACGTTAAGGGATTTTGGTCATGAGATTATCAAAAAGGATCTTC
ACCTAGATCCTTTTAAATTAAAAATGAAGTTTTAAATCAATCTAAAGTATATATGAGTAAACTTGGTCTG
ACAGTTACCAATGCTTAATCAGTGAGGCACCTATCTCAGCGATCTGTCTATTTCGTTCATCCATAGTTGC
CTGACTCCCCGTCGTGTAGATAACTACGATACGGGAGGGCTTACCATCTGGCCCCAGTGCTGCAATGATA
CCGCGAGACCCACGCTCACCGGCTCCAGATTTATCAGCAATAAACCAGCCAGCCGGAAGGGCCGAGCGCA
GAAGTGGTCCTGCAACTTTATCCGCCTCCATCCAGTCTATTAATTGTTGCCGGGAAGCTAGAGTAAGTAG
TTCGCCAGTTAATAGTTTGCGCAACGTTGTTGCCATTGCTGCAGGCATCGTGGTGTCACGCTCGTCGTTT
GGTATGGCTTCATTCAGCTCCGGTTCCCAACGATCAAGGCGAGTTACATGATCCCCCATGTTGTGCAAAA
AAGCGGTTAGCTCCTTCGGTCCTCCGATCGTTGTCAGAAGTAAGTTGGCCGCAGTGTTATCACTCATGGT
TATGGCAGCACTGCATAATTCTCTTACTGTCATGCCATCCGTAAGATGCTTTTCTGTGACTGGTGAGTAC
TCAACCAAGTCATTCTGAGAATAGTGTATGCGGCGACCGAGTTGCTCTTGCCCGGCGTCAACACGGGATA
ATACCGCGCCACATAGCAGAACTTTAAAAGTGCTCATCATTGGAAAACGTTCTTCGGGGCGAAAACTCTC
AAGGATCTTACCGCTGTTGAGATCCAGTTCGATGTAACCCACTCGTGCACCCAACTGATCTTCAGCATCT
TTTACTTTCACCAGCGTTTCTGGGTGAGCAAAAACAGGAAGGCAAAATGCCGCAAAAAAGGGAATAAGGG
CGACACGGAAATGTTGAATACTCATACTCTTCCTTTTTCAATATTATTGAAGCATTTATCAGGGTTATTG
TCTCATGAGCGGATACATATTTGAATGTATTTAGAAAAATAAACAAATAGGGGTTCCGCGCACATTTCCC
CGAAAAGTGCCACCTGACGTCTAAGAAACCATTATTATCATGACATTAACCTATAAAAATAGGCGTATCA
CGAGGCCCTTTCGTCTTCAAGAATTGCTAGCAATTGCTAGCAATTGCTAGCAATTCATACCAGATCACCG
AAAACTGTCCTCCAAATGTGTCCCCCTCACACTCCCAAATTCGCGGGCTTCTGCCTCTTAGACCACTCTA
CCCTATTCCCCACACTCACCGGAGCCAAAGCCGCGGCCCTTCCGTTTCTTTGCT
Features (pLannotate 1.2.2; 23 found; start..end, strand, type, name):
      3..110     +  LTR            3' LTR (ΔU3) (fragment): self-inactivating 3' long terminal repeat (LTR) from Moloney murine leukemia virus
    127..184     +  LTR            LTR (fragment): long terminal repeat from Moloney murine leukemia virus
    198..261     +  LTR            LTR (fragment): long terminal repeat from Moloney murine leukemia virus
    414..589     +  LTR            5' LTR (truncated): truncated long terminal repeat from Moloney murine sarcoma virus
    711..985     +  misc_feature   MESV Ψ (fragment): packaging signal of murine embryonic stem cell virus
   1052..1468    +  CDS            gag (truncated): truncated Moloney murine leukemia virus (MMLV) gag gene lacking the start codon
   1474..1491    +  misc_feature   MCS (fragment): pBluescript multiple cloning site
   1565..2164    +  CDS            PuroR: puromycin N-acetyltransferase; pac from Streptomyces alboniger; confers resistance to puromycin
   2214..2279    +  CDS            dmpM (fragment): DMPM_STRAD - Protein inferred from homology: Swiss-Prot protein existence level 3. From Streptomyces alboniger.
   2339..2642    +  enhancer       CMV enhancer: human cytomegalovirus immediate early enhancer
   2643..2846    +  promoter       CMV promoter: human cytomegalovirus (CMV) immediate early promoter
   2869..2892    +  misc_feature   MCS (fragment): multiple cloning site
   2921..9736    +  CDS            DSP (fragment) (sequence partly withheld): DESP_HUMAN - Experimental evidence at protein level: Swiss-Prot protein existence level 1. Major high molecular weight protein of desmosomes. Involved in the organization of the desmosomal cadherin-plakoglobin complexes into discrete plasma membrane domains and in the anchoring of intermediate filaments to the desmosomes. From Homo sapiens (Human).
   9752..10432   +  CDS            YPet (fragment): YPet is a basic (constitutively fluorescent) yellow fluorescent protein published in 2005, derived from Aequorea victoria. It has moderate acid sensitivity.
  10481..11074   +  LTR            LTR: long terminal repeat from Moloney murine leukemia virus
  11143..11183   +  CDS            rop (fragment): Rop protein, which maintains plasmids at low copy number; rop
  11285..11323   +  misc_feature   bom (fragment): basis of mobility region from pBR322
  11327..11360   -  protein_bind   loxP: Cre-mediated recombination occurs in the 8-bp core sequence (GCATACAT). Cre recombinase
  11420..11453   -  protein_bind   loxP: Cre-mediated recombination occurs in the 8-bp core sequence (GCATACAT). Cre recombinase
  11457..11558   +  misc_feature   bom (fragment): basis of mobility region from pBR322
  11744..12332   -  rep_origin     ori: high-copy-number ColE1/pMB1/pBR322/pUC origin of replication
  12503..13363   -  CDS            AmpR: β-lactamase; bla; confers resistance to ampicillin, carbenicillin, and related antibiotics
  13364..13468   -  promoter       AmpR promoter: bla
