[The description below was written by a language model from this plasmid's Addgene catalogue record and pLannotate feature annotations shown in this document.]
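Description:
Desmoplakin II-YPet(short) is a gammaretroviral mammalian expression plasmid built on the Clontech pLPCX backbone with a modified multiple cloning site, about 13.7 kb in total. The annotated sequence shows the expected retroviral architecture: 5′ LTR sequences of Moloney murine leukemia/sarcoma virus origin, a Ψ packaging signal extended into a truncated gag region lacking its start codon, and a complete MoMLV LTR at the 3′ end. These elements allow the RNA genome to be packaged in a suitable packaging cell line and integrated into target cells. A puromycin N-acetyltransferase gene lies downstream of the packaging region, where it would be expressed from the LTR-driven transcript, and permits selection of transduced or transfected mammalian cells. In bacteria the plasmid is maintained through a ColE1/pMB1-type origin and an ampicillin resistance gene. The catalogue lists it as low copy. Two loxP sites are annotated in the bacterial backbone near the bom fragments, but the record assigns them no function.

The payload sits behind an internal CMV enhancer/promoter and was cloned between EcoRI and ClaI sites. It encodes human desmoplakin isoform II (DSP), a major desmosomal plaque protein that helps anchor intermediate filaments to desmosomes, fused at its C-terminus to YPet(short), a shortened form of the yellow fluorescent protein YPet. The desmoplakin II sequence was derived using an earlier desmoplakin I-GFP plasmid as template. According to the record, this C-terminally tagged protein serves as the wild-type control (DPII-wt), and the associated study concerns the mechanical loading of desmosomes under external stress.
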