Addgene plasmid #118714: Desmoplakin II-YPet(short)
Purpose: The human desmoplakin II is C-terminally tagged with YPet(short) to serve as wild type control.
Depositing lab: Carsten Grashoff. Depositing organization: Max Planck Institute of Biochemistry. Publication: Mechanical loading of desmosomes depends on the magnitude and orientation of external stress. Price AJ, Cost AL, Ungewiss H, Waschke J, Dunn AR, Grashoff C. Nat Commun. 2018 Dec 11;9(1):5284. doi: 10.1038/s41467-018-07523-0. PubMed 30538252.
Backbone
  Vector backbone: pLPCX
  Backbone manufacturer: Clontech
  Backbone size w/o insert (bp): 6265
  Total vector size (bp): 13742
  Modifications to backbone: modified multiple cloning site
  Vector type: Mammalian Expression, Retroviral
  Selectable markers: Puromycin
Growth in bacteria
  Bacterial resistance: Ampicillin, 100 μg/mL
  Growth temperature: 37°C
  Growth strain: NEB Stable
  Copy number: Low Copy
Gene/Insert
  Gene/Insert name: Desmoplakin II-YPet(short) (alt names: Desmoplakin isoform II; DPII-wt)
  Species: H. sapiens (human)
  Insert size (bp): 7512
  GenBank ID: NM_001008844.1
  Entrez Gene: DSP (a.k.a. DCWHKTA, DP)
  Promoter: CMV
  Tag / fusion protein: YPet(short) (C terminal on insert)
  Cloning method: Restriction Enzyme; 5′ cloning site ECoRI (not destroyed); 3′ cloning site ClaI (not destroyed)
  Sequencing primers: 5′ AGCTcGTTTAGTGAACCGTCAGATC; 3′ ACCTACAGGTGGGGTCTTTCATTCCC
Resource information
  A portion of this plasmid was derived from a plasmid made by: Desmoplakin I-GFP (Addgene, #32227) from Kathleen Green used as a template for Desmoplakin II
Terms and licenses: Academic/Nonprofit Terms; Industry Terms: Not Available to Industry
How to cite: Desmoplakin II-YPet(short) was a gift from Carsten Grashoff (Addgene plasmid # 118714 ; http://n2t.net/addgene:118714 ; RRID:Addgene_118714)
